>Addgene plasmid #121207 | pUC57-Kan_BR29_00081821 | depositor full sequence | sequence record 231221 | pUC57-Kan_BR29_00081821 sequence 3001 bps
TCGCGCGTTTCGGTGATGACGGTGAAAACCTCTGACACATGCAGCTCCCGGAGACGGTCACAGCTTGTCT
GTAAGCGGATGCCGGGAGCAGACAAGCCCGTCAGGGCGCGTCAGCGGGTGTTGGCGGGTGTCGGGGCTGG
CTTAACTATGCGGCATCAGAGCAGATTGTACTGAGAGTGCACCATATGCGGTGTGAAATACCGCACAGAT
GCGTAAGGAGAAAATACCGCATCAGGCGCCATTCGCCATTCAGGCTGCGCAACTGTTGGGAAGGGCGATC
GGTGCGGGCCTCTTCGCTATTACGCCAGCTGGCGAAAGGGGGATGTGCTGCAAGGCGATTAAGTTGGGTA
ACGCCAGGGTTTTCCCAGTCACGACGTTGTAAAACGACGGCCAGTGAATTGACGCGTATTGGGATGGAAC
TTGGTCTCTAAGCTCAATTAATTTCAACACCCAAAGATCTCAAAGTAACCAATGGAATAGCATGCATATC
AGTACCAGCATAAGTCAAATGTGGTGGCAATTCATGACAAGTTGGTTTATCACAATCATCTTTAACAGTA
CATCTATATTTTTCACCAGATCTAACAGTAATAAAAACTTCAGAGTTCAAAGCAGTATCAGCTTCACCCA
TAACTGGTCTATCTTGATTTCTACCAGATGGCAAACCATAAATAATAATATTACATCTTGGTCTAGACAA
AGTAGATCTAGACAAAGCAATCATATTAGCTTTTTGTTCAGCAGTCCATGGTTCTGGTTTTCTACCACCA
CCCATTAGAGACCAAGTTCCATCCCAATGGCGCGCCGAGCTTGGCTCGAGCATGGTCATAGCTGTTTCCT
GTGTGAAATTGTTATCCGCTCACAATTCCACACAACATACGAGCCGGAAGCATAAAGTGTAAAGCCTGGG
GTGCCTAATGAGTGAGCTAACTCACATTAATTGCGTTGCGCTCACTGCCCGCTTTCCAGTCGGGAAACCT
GTCGTGCCAGCTGCATTAATGAATCGGCCAACGCGCGGGGAGAGGCGGTTTGCGTATTGGGCGCTCTTCC
GCTTCCTCGCTCACTGACTCGCTGCGCTCGGTCGTTCGGCTGCGGCGAGCGGTATCAGCTCACTCAAAGG
CGGTAATACGGTTATCCACAGAATCAGGGGATAACGCAGGAAAGAACATGTGAGCAAAAGGCCAGCAAAA
GGCCAGGAACCGTAAAAAGGCCGCGTTGCTGGCGTTTTTCCATAGGCTCCGCCCCCCTGACGAGCATCAC
AAAAATCGACGCTCAAGTCAGAGGTGGCGAAACCCGACAGGACTATAAAGATACCAGGCGTTTCCCCCTG
GAAGCTCCCTCGTGCGCTCTCCTGTTCCGACCCTGCCGCTTACCGGATACCTGTCCGCCTTTCTCCCTTC
GGGAAGCGTGGCGCTTTCTCATAGCTCACGCTGTAGGTATCTCAGTTCGGTGTAGGTCGTTCGCTCCAAG
CTGGGCTGTGTGCACGAACCCCCCGTTCAGCCCGACCGCTGCGCCTTATCCGGTAACTATCGTCTTGAGT
CCAACCCGGTAAGACACGACTTATCGCCACTGGCAGCAGCCACTGGTAACAGGATTAGCAGAGCGAGGTA
TGTAGGCGGTGCTACAGAGTTCTTGAAGTGGTGGCCTAACTACGGCTACACTAGAAGAACAGTATTTGGT
ATCTGCGCTCTGCTGAAGCCAGTTACCTTCGGAAAAAGAGTTGGTAGCTCTTGATCCGGCAAACAAACCA
CCGCTGGTAGCGGTGGTTTTTTTGTTTGCAAGCAGCAGATTACGCGCAGAAAAAAAGGATCTCAAGAAGA
TCCTTTGATCTTTTCTACGGGGTCTGACGCTCAGTGGAACGAAAACTCACGTTAAGGGATTTTGGTCATG
AGATTATCAAAAAGGATCTTCACCTAGATCCTTTTAAATTAAAAATGAAGTTTTAAATCAATCTAAAGTA
TATATGAGTAAACTTGGTCTGACAGTTAGAAAAACTCATCGAGCATCAAATGAAACTGCAATTTATTCAT
ATCAGGATTATCAATACCATATTTTTGAAAAAGCCGTTTCTGTAATGAAGGAGAAAACTCACCGAGGCAG
TTCCATAGGATGGCAAGATCCTGGTATCGGTCTGCGATTCCGACTCGTCCAACATCAATACAACCTATTA
ATTTCCCCTCGTCAAAAATAAGGTTATCAAGTGAGAAATCACCATGAGTGACGACTGAATCCGGTGAGAA
TGGCAAAAGTTTATGCATTTCTTTCCAGACTTGTTCAACAGGCCAGCCATTACGCTCGTCATCAAAATCA
CTCGCATCAACCAAACCGTTATTCATTCGTGATTGCGCCTGAGCGAGACGAAATACGCGATCGCTGTTAA
AAGGACAATTACAAACAGGAATCGAATGCAACCGGCGCAGGAACACTGCCAGCGCATCAACAATATTTTC
ACCTGAATCAGGATATTCTTCTAATACCTGGAATGCTGTTTTCCCAGGGATCGCAGTGGTGAGTAACCAT
GCATCATCAGGAGTACGGATAAAATGCTTGATGGTCGGAAGAGGCATAAATTCCGTCAGCCAGTTTAGTC
TGACCATCTCATCTGTAACATCATTGGCAACGCTACCTTTGCCATGTTTCAGAAACAACTCTGGCGCATC
GGGCTTCCCATACAATCGATAGATTGTCGCACCTGATTGCCCGACATTATCGCGAGCCCATTTATACCCA
TATAAATCAGCATCCATGTTGGAATTTAATCGCGGCCTAGAGCAAGACGTTTCCCGTTGAATATGGCTCA
TACTCTTCCTTTTTCAATATTATTGAAGCATTTATCAGGGTTATTGTCTCATGAGCGGATACATATTTGA
ATGTATTTAGAAAAATAAACAAATAGGGGTTCCGCGCACATTTCCCCGAAAAGTGCCACCTGACGTCTAA
GAAACCATTATTATCATGACATTAACCTATAAAAATAGGCGTATCACGAGGCCCTTTCGTC
Features (pLannotate 1.2.2; 10 found; start..end, strand, type, name):
    137..236     +  misc_feature   bom (fragment): basis of mobility region from pBR322
    242..399     -  CDS            lacZα (fragment): LacZα fragment of β-galactosidase; lacZ fragment
    849..865     -  protein_bind   lac operator: The lac repressor binds to the lac operator to inhibit transcription in E. coli. This inhibition can be relieved by adding lactose or isopropyl-β-D-thiogalactopyranoside (IPTG). lac repressor encoded by lacI
    873..903     -  promoter       lac promoter: promoter for the E. coli lac operon
    918..939     -  protein_bind   CAP binding site: CAP binding activates transcription in the presence of cAMP. E. coli catabolite activator protein
    952..1044    -  CDS            lacI (fragment): lac repressor; lacI; The lac repressor binds to the lac operator to inhibit transcription in E. coli. This inhibition can be relieved by adding lactose or isopropyl-β-D-thiogalactopyranoside (IPTG).
   1227..1815    -  rep_origin     ori: high-copy-number ColE1/pMB1/pBR322/pUC origin of replication
   1986..2801    -  CDS            KanR: aminoglycoside phosphotransferase; aph(3')-Ia; confers resistance to kanamycin in bacteria or G418 (Geneticin®) in eukaryotes
   2802..2906    -  promoter       AmpR promoter: bla
   3001..35      +  CDS            rop (fragment) (across the origin): Rop protein, which maintains plasmids at low copy number; rop
