[The description below was written by a language model from this plasmid's Addgene catalogue record and pLannotate feature annotations shown in this document.]
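Description:
pUC57-Kan_BR29_00081821 is a small, high-copy E. coli cloning plasmid that serves as a Level 0 module for Golden Gate assembly. It is built on the pUC57-Kan backbone (2,626 bp without insert; the full deposited sequence is 3,001 bp) and replicates from a ColE1/pUC-type origin. Selection is by kanamycin, with the aph(3')-Ia aminoglycoside phosphotransferase gene sitting immediately downstream of the bla (AmpR) promoter, which presumably drives it. The annotation also picks up backbone remnants with no intended function here: short fragments of bom, rop and lacI.

The insert, BR29_00081821, was placed at the EcoRV site of the polylinker, and the record notes it is unknown whether the flanking sites survived. In the feature table it is not annotated as such, but the unannotated gap between the lacZα fragment and the lac operator/lac promoter/CAP site is where it would lie, interrupting the lacZα reading frame; this fits lacZ being listed as the screening marker. M13 forward and reverse primer sites are listed for sequencing across it. The record gives no description of the encoded product, but the "mutation" field names Magnaporthe grisea as the source. The associated publication describes a clone resource of Magnaporthe oryzae effectors that share sequence and structural similarity across host-specific lineages, which suggests the insert is a candidate blast-fungus effector sequence.

No promoter intended for expression, tag or terminator is recorded. As a Level 0 part, the plasmid is a storage and donor vector from which the insert can be moved by Golden Gate assembly into higher-level constructs. The specific type IIS enzyme and overhangs are not stated.
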