Addgene plasmid #121207: pUC57-Kan_BR29_00081821
Purpose: Level 0 Golden-Gate compatible vector
Depositing lab: Sophien Kamoun. Depositing organization: Sainsbury Laboratory, Norwich. Publication: A Clone Resource of Magnaporthe oryzae Effectors That Share Sequence and Structural Similarities Across Host-Specific Lineages. Petit-Houdenot Y, Langner T, Harant A, Win J, Kamoun S. Mol Plant Microbe Interact. 2020 Aug;33(8):1032-1035. doi: 10.1094/MPMI-03-20-0052-A. Epub 2020 Jun 22. PubMed 32460610.
Backbone
  Vector backbone: pUC57-Kan
  Backbone size w/o insert (bp): 2626
  Vector type: Golden Gate
  Selectable markers: lacZ
Growth in bacteria
  Bacterial resistance: Kanamycin, 50 μg/mL
  Growth temperature: 37°C
  Growth strain: DH5alpha
  Copy number: High Copy
Gene/Insert
  Gene/Insert name: BR29_00081821
  Mutation: Magnaporthe grisea
  Cloning method: Restriction Enzyme; 5′ cloning site EcoRV (unknown if destroyed); 3′ cloning site EcoRV (unknown if destroyed)
  Sequencing primers: 5′ M13Fw; 3′ M13Rv
Terms and licenses: Academic/Nonprofit Terms; Industry Terms: Not Available to Industry
How to cite: pUC57-Kan_BR29_00081821 was a gift from Sophien Kamoun (Addgene plasmid # 121207 ; http://n2t.net/addgene:121207 ; RRID:Addgene_121207)
