>Addgene plasmid #121207 | pUC57-Kan_BR29_00081821 | depositor partial sequence | sequence record 230666 | BR29_00081821
TTGGTCTCTAATGGGTGGTGGTAGAAAACCAGAACCATGGACTGCTGAACAAAAAGCTAATATGATTGCT
TTGTCTAGATCTACTTTGTCTAGACCAAGATGTAATATTATTATTTATGGTTTGCCATCTGGTAGAAATC
AAGATAGACCAGTTATGGGTGAAGCTGATACTGCTTTGAACTCTGAAGTTTTTATTACTGTTAGATCTGG
TGAAAAATATAGATGTACTGTTAAAGATGATTGTGATAAACCAACTTGTCATGAATTGCCACCACATTTG
ACTTATGCTGGTACTGATATGCATGCTATTCCATTGGTTACTTTGAGATCTTTGGGTGTTGAAATTAATT
GAGCTTAGAGACCAA
