>Addgene plasmid #121207 | pUC57-Kan_BR29_00081821 | depositor partial sequence | sequence record 230667 | empty_vector
TCGCGCGTTTCGGTGATGACGGTGAAAACCTCTGACACATGCAGCTCCCGGAGACGGTCACAGCTTGTCT
GTAAGCGGATGCCGGGAGCAGACAAGCCCGTCAGGGCGCGTCAGCGGGTGTTGGCGGGTGTCGGGGCTGG
CTTAACTATGCGGCATCAGAGCAGATTGTACTGAGAGTGCACCATATGCGGTGTGAAATACCGCACAGAT
GCGTAAGGAGAAAATACCGCATCAGGCGCCATTCGCCATTCAGGCTGCGCAACTGTTGGGAAGGGCGATC
GGTGCGGGCCTCTTCGCTATTACGCCAGCTGGCGAAAGGGGGATGTGCTGCAAGGCGATTAAGTTGGGTA
ACGCCAGGGTTTTCCCAGTCACGACGTTGTAAAACGACGGCCAGTGAATTGACGCGTATTGGGATATCCC
AATGGCGCGCCGAGCTTGGCTCGAGCATGGTCATAGCTGTTTCCTGTGTGAAATTGTTATCCGCTCACAA
TTCCACACAACATACGAGCCGGAAGCATAAAGTGTAAAGCCTGGGGTGCCTAATGAGTGAGCTAACTCAC
ATTAATTGCGTTGCGCTCACTGCCCGCTTTCCAGTCGGGAAACCTGTCGTGCCAGCTGCATTAATGAATC
GGCCAACGCGCGGGGAGAGGCGGTTTGCGTATTGGGCGCTCTTCCGCTTCCTCGCTCACTGACTCGCTGC
GCTCGGTCGTTCGGCTGCGGCGAGCGGTATCAGCTCACTCAAAGGCGGTAATACGGTTATCCACAGAATC
AGGGGATAACGCAGGAAAGAACATGTGAGCAAAAGGCCAGCAAAAGGCCAGGAACCGTAAAAAGGCCGCG
TTGCTGGCGTTTTTCCATAGGCTCCGCCCCCCTGACGAGCATCACAAAAATCGACGCTCAAGTCAGAGGT
GGCGAAACCCGACAGGACTATAAAGATACCAGGCGTTTCCCCCTGGAAGCTCCCTCGTGCGCTCTCCTGT
TCCGACCCTGCCGCTTACCGGATACCTGTCCGCCTTTCTCCCTTCGGGAAGCGTGGCGCTTTCTCATAGC
TCACGCTGTAGGTATCTCAGTTCGGTGTAGGTCGTTCGCTCCAAGCTGGGCTGTGTGCACGAACCCCCCG
TTCAGCCCGACCGCTGCGCCTTATCCGGTAACTATCGTCTTGAGTCCAACCCGGTAAGACACGACTTATC
GCCACTGGCAGCAGCCACTGGTAACAGGATTAGCAGAGCGAGGTATGTAGGCGGTGCTACAGAGTTCTTG
AAGTGGTGGCCTAACTACGGCTACACTAGAAGAACAGTATTTGGTATCTGCGCTCTGCTGAAGCCAGTTA
CCTTCGGAAAAAGAGTTGGTAGCTCTTGATCCGGCAAACAAACCACCGCTGGTAGCGGTGGTTTTTTTGT
TTGCAAGCAGCAGATTACGCGCAGAAAAAAAGGATCTCAAGAAGATCCTTTGATCTTTTCTACGGGGTCT
GACGCTCAGTGGAACGAAAACTCACGTTAAGGGATTTTGGTCATGAGATTATCAAAAAGGATCTTCACCT
AGATCCTTTTAAATTAAAAATGAAGTTTTAAATCAATCTAAAGTATATATGAGTAAACTTGGTCTGACAG
TTAGAAAAACTCATCGAGCATCAAATGAAACTGCAATTTATTCATATCAGGATTATCAATACCATATTTT
TGAAAAAGCCGTTTCTGTAATGAAGGAGAAAACTCACCGAGGCAGTTCCATAGGATGGCAAGATCCTGGT
ATCGGTCTGCGATTCCGACTCGTCCAACATCAATACAACCTATTAATTTCCCCTCGTCAAAAATAAGGTT
ATCAAGTGAGAAATCACCATGAGTGACGACTGAATCCGGTGAGAATGGCAAAAGTTTATGCATTTCTTTC
CAGACTTGTTCAACAGGCCAGCCATTACGCTCGTCATCAAAATCACTCGCATCAACCAAACCGTTATTCA
TTCGTGATTGCGCCTGAGCGAGACGAAATACGCGATCGCTGTTAAAAGGACAATTACAAACAGGAATCGA
ATGCAACCGGCGCAGGAACACTGCCAGCGCATCAACAATATTTTCACCTGAATCAGGATATTCTTCTAAT
ACCTGGAATGCTGTTTTCCCAGGGATCGCAGTGGTGAGTAACCATGCATCATCAGGAGTACGGATAAAAT
GCTTGATGGTCGGAAGAGGCATAAATTCCGTCAGCCAGTTTAGTCTGACCATCTCATCTGTAACATCATT
GGCAACGCTACCTTTGCCATGTTTCAGAAACAACTCTGGCGCATCGGGCTTCCCATACAATCGATAGATT
GTCGCACCTGATTGCCCGACATTATCGCGAGCCCATTTATACCCATATAAATCAGCATCCATGTTGGAAT
TTAATCGCGGCCTAGAGCAAGACGTTTCCCGTTGAATATGGCTCATACTCTTCCTTTTTCAATATTATTG
AAGCATTTATCAGGGTTATTGTCTCATGAGCGGATACATATTTGAATGTATTTAGAAAAATAAACAAATA
GGGGTTCCGCGCACATTTCCCCGAAAAGTGCCACCTGACGTCTAAGAAACCATTATTATCATGACATTAA
CCTATAAAAATAGGCGTATCACGAGGCCCTTTCGTC
