>Addgene plasmid #121207 | pUC57-Kan_BR29_00081821 | addgene partial sequence | sequence record 237663 | M13-F20 5'-TGTAAAACGACGGCCAGT-3'
TTGGTCTCTAAGCTCAATTAATTTCAACACCCAAAGATCTCAAAGTAACCAATGGAATAGCATGCATATC
AGTACCAGCATAAGTCAAATGTGGTGGCAATTCATGACAAGTTGGTTTATCACAATCATCTTTAACAGTA
CATCTATATTTTTCACCAGATCTAACAGTAATAAAAACTTCAGAGTTCAAAGCAGTATCAGCTTCACCCA
TAACTGGTCTATCTTGATTTCTACCAGATGGCAAACCATAAATAATAATATTACATCTTGGTCTAGACAA
AGTAGATCTAGACAAAGCAATCATATTAGCTTTTTGTTCAGCAGTCCATGGTTCTGGTTTTCTACCACCA
CCCATTAGAGACCAAGTTCCATCCCAATGGCGCGCCGAGCTTGGCTCGAGCATGGTCATAGCTGTTTCCT
GTGTGAAATTGTTATCCGCTCACAATTCCACACAACATACGAGCCGGAAGCATAAAGTGTAAAGCCTGGG
GTGCCTAATGAGTGAGCTAACTCACATTAATTGCGTTGCGCTCACTGCCCGCTTTCCAGTCGGGAAACCT
GTCGTGCCAGCTGCATTAATGAATCGGCCAACGCGCGGGGAGAGGCGGTTTGCGTATTGGGCGCTCTTCC
GCTTCCTCGCTCACTGACTCGCTGCGCTCGGTCGTTCGGCTGCGGCGAGCGGTATCAGCTCACTCAAAGG
CGGTAATACGGTTATCCACAGAATCAGGGGATAACGCAGGAAAGAACATGTGAGCAAAAGGCCAGCAAAA
GGCC
